>Addgene plasmid #181791 | pShHELIX(Cas12k-TniQ-TniQ)-sgRNA_entry (CJT112) | addgene full sequence | sequence record 354814 | Addgene NGS Result
TGGGTGCTGTCACAGATGTAGGATGCCGTTTGCAGAAATGGCAAAGCTACAGAAGGTTTGAGTAAGGATC
TCCAGGCATCAAATAAAACGAAAGGCTCAGTCGAAAGACTGGGCCTTTCGTTTTATCTGTTGTTTGTCGG
TGAACGCTCTCTACTAGAGAGACCCTGACAGCTAGCTCAGTCCTAGGTATAATGCTAGCATATTAATAGC
GCCGCAATTCATGCTGCTTGCAGCCTCTGAATTTTGTTAAATGAGGGTTAGTTTGACTGTATAAATACAG
TCTTGCTTTCTGACCCTGGTAGCTGCTCACCCTGATGCTGCTGTCAATAGACAGGATAGGTGCGCTCCCA
GCAATAAGGGCGCGGATGTACTGCTGTAGTGGCTACTGAATCACCCCCGATCAAGGGGGAACCCTAAATG
GGTTGAAAGGAAGAGCGAGATCTCGAGCTCTTCGGCTCACCTTCGGGTGGGCCTTTCTGCGCAGGTGGCA
CTTTTCGGGGAAATGTGCGCGGAACCCCTATTTGTTTATTTTTCTAAATACATTCAAATATGTATCCGCT
CATGAGACAATAACCCTGATAAATGCTTCAATAATATTGAAAAAGGAAGAGTATGAGTATTCAACATTTC
CGTGTCGCCCTTATTCCCTTTTTTGCGGCATTTTGCCTTCCTGTTTTTGCTCACCCAGAAACGCTGGTGA
AAGTAAAAGATGCTGAAGATCAGTTGGGTGCACGAGTGGGTTACATCGAACTGGATCTCAACAGCGGTAA
GATCCTTGAGAGTTTTCGCCCCGAAGAACGTTTTCCAATGATGAGCACTTTTAAAGTTCTGCTATGTGGC
GCGGTATTATCCCGTATTGACGCCGGGCAAGAGCAACTCGGTCGCCGCATACACTATTCTCAGAATGACT
TGGTTGAGTACTCACCAGTCACAGAAAAGCATCTTACGGATGGCATGACAGTAAGAGAATTATGCAGTGC
TGCCATAACCATGAGTGATAACACTGCGGCCAACTTACTTCTGACAACGATCGGAGGACCGAAGGAGCTA
ACCGCTTTTTTGCACAACATGGGGGATCATGTAACTCGCCTTGATCGTTGGGAACCGGAGCTGAATGAAG
CCATACCAAACGACGAGCGTGACACCACGATGCCTGTAGCAATGGCAACAACGTTGCGCAAACTATTAAC
TGGCGAACTACTTACTCTAGCTTCCCGGCAACAATTAATAGACTGGATGGAGGCGGATAAAGTTGCAGGA
CCACTTCTGCGCTCGGCCCTTCCGGCTGGCTGGTTTATTGCTGATAAATCTGGAGCCGGTGAGCGTGGGT
CTCGCGGTATCATTGCAGCACTGGGGCCAGATGGTAAGCCCTCCCGTATCGTAGTTATCTACACGACGGG
GAGTCAGGCAACTATGGATGAACGAAATAGACAGATCGCTGAGATAGGTGCCTCACTGATTAAGCATTGG
TAACTGTCAGACCAAGTTTACTCATATATACTTTAGATTGATTTAAAACTTCATTTTTAATTTAAAAGGA
TCTAGGTGAAGATCCTTTTTGATAATCTCATGACCAAAATCCCTTAACGTGAGTTTTCGTTCCACTGAGC
GTCAGACCCCGTAGAAAAGATCAAAGGATCTTCTTGAGATCCTTTTTTTCTGCGCGTAATCTGCTGCTTG
CAAACAAAAAAACCACCGCTACCAGCGGTGGTTTGTTTGCCGGATCAAGAGCTACCAACTCTTTTTCCGA
AGGTAACTGGCTTCAGCAGAGCGCAGATACCAAATACTGTTCTTCTAGTGTAGCCGTAGTTAGGCCACCA
CTTCAAGAACTCTGTAGCACCGCCTACATACCTCGCTCTGCTAATCCTGTTACCAGTGGCTGCTGCCAGT
GGCGATAAGTCGTGTCTTACCGGGTTGGACTCAAGACGATAGTTACCGGATAAGGCGCAGCGGTCGGGCT
GAACGGGGGGTTCGTGCACACAGCCCAGCTTGGAGCGAACGACCTACACCGAACTGAGATACCTACAGCG
TGAGCTATGAGAAAGCGCCACGCTTCCCGAAGGGAGAAAGGCGGACAGGTATCCGGTAAGCGGCAGGGTC
GGAACAGGAGAGCGCACGAGGGAGCTTCCAGGGGGAAACGCCTGGTATCTTTATAGTCCTGTCGGGTTTC
GCCACCTCTGACTTGAGCGTCGATTTTTGTGATGCTCGTCAGGGGGGCGGAGCCTATGGAAAAACGCCAG
CAACGCGGCCTTTTTACGGTTCCTGGCCTTTTGCTGGCCTTTTGCTCAACGCCAAGCTCCAAAACGATCT
CAAGAAGATCATCTTATTAATTTTACACTTTATGCTTCCGGCTCGTATGTTGAAAGAGGAGAAAGGATCT
ATGGGCAGCGATTTAACATACGCATATCTAGTAGGCCTGTTTGAGGGTGATGGTTATTTTTCCATTACGA
AAAAAGGTAAATACCTTACCTATGAGCTGGGGATCGAGCTGAGCATCAAGGACGTGCAGCTGATCTATAA
AATCAAGAAGATTCTGGGCATCGGCATTGTAAGCTTCCGTAAACGCAATGAAATTGAGATGGTGGCGCTG
CGCATTCGCGATAAGAACCACCTGAAAAGCAAAATTTTGCCAATCTTCGAGAAATACCCGATGTTTTCTA
ACAAACAATACGACTATCTGCGTTTCCGCAACGCTTTGCTGAGCGGTATTATCTCCCTGGAAGATCTGCC
GGATTACACGCGTTCTGATGAACCGCTGAACAGCATTGAGAGCATCATTAACACCAGCTATTTCAGTGCG
TGGCTGGTTGGTTTTATCGAGGCTGAAGGCTGCTTTTCCGTGTACAAGTTAAACAAGGATGACGACTACT
TGATCGCGAGCTTCGACATTGCGCAACGTGACGGCGACATCCTCATCTCGGCCATTCGTAAGTACTTGTC
ATTCACCACTAAAGTTTACTTAGATAAAACCAATTGTAGCAAGTTGAAGGTCACCTCTGTTCGTTCCGTG
GAAAACATTATCAAATTCCTGCAAAACGCACCGGTTAAATTGTTGGGTAATATGAAACTGCAGTATAAGC
TGTGGCTGAAGCAGCTGAGAAAGATTTCTCGTTACAGCGAAAAGATCAAGATCCCGAGCAATTATAGCGG
CAGCGAGACTCCCGGGACCTCAGAGTCCGCCACACCCGAAAGTGGGAGCAACAGTCAGCAAAATCCTGAT
TTAGCTGTTCATCCCTTGGCAATTCCTATGGAAGGCTTACTAGGAGAAAGTGCTACAACTCTTGAGAAGA
ATGTAATTGCCACACAACTCTCAGAGGAAGCCCAAGTAAAGCTAGAGGTAATCCAAAGTTTACTGGAACC
CTGCGATCGCACAACTTATGGGCAAAAGTTGCGGGAAGCAGCAGAGAAACTAAATGTATCGTTGCGAACG
GTACAAAGGTTGGTGAAAAACTGGGAACAAGATGGCTTAGTCGGACTCACTCAAACAAGTAGGGCTGATA
AAGGAAAACACCGCATTGGTGAGTTTTGGGAAAACTTCATTACCAAAACCTACAAGGAGGGTAACAAGGG
AAGTAAACGTATGACCCCTAAACAAGTTGCTCTCAGAGTCGAGGCTAAAGCCCGTGAATTAAAAGACTCT
AAGCCGCCCAATTACAAAACCGTGTTACGGGTATTAGCACCCATTTTGGAAAAGCAACAAAAAGCCAAGA
GTATCCGCAGTCCTGGTTGGAGAGGAACTACGCTTTCGGTTAAAACCCGTGAAGGAAAAGATTTATCGGT
TGATTACAGTAACCATGTTTGGCAATGTGACCATACCCGCGTGGATGTGTTGCTGGTAGATCAACATGGT
GAAATTTTAAGTCGTCCCTGGCTAACAACAGTAATTGATACTTACTCTCGTTGCATTATGGGTATCAACT
TGGGCTTTGATGCACCCAGTTCTGGGGTAGTAGCATTAGCGTTACGCCATGCAATTCTACCAAAGCGTTA
CGGTTCCGAGTACAAACTGCATTGTGAGTGGGGAACCTATGGAAAACCAGAACATTTTTATACTGATGGC
GGTAAAGACTTTCGCTCTAACCACTTGAGTCAGATTGGGGCGCAATTGGGATTTGTCTGTCATTTACGCG
ATCGCCCTTCTGAAGGTGGAGTAGTAGAACGTCCCTTCAAAACATTAAATGACCAACTATTTTCAACGCT
TCCTGGGTACACCGGATCTAATGTGCAGGAACGCCCAGAAGATGCAGAGAAGGACGCAAGACTTACTTTG
CGAGAACTAGAACAGTTACTTGTGCGTTACATCGTAGATCGTTACAACCAAAGTATTGATGCGCGGATGG
GCGACCAAACGCGCTTTGAGCGTTGGGAAGCAGGATTGCCTACAGTGCCAGTACCAATACCAGAACGAGA
TTTGGATATTTGTTTAATGAAGCAGTCACGGCGCACTGTGCAAAGAGGTGGTTGTTTGCAGTTTCAGAAT
TTAATGTATCGGGGGGAATATTTGGCAGGTTATGCCGGAGAAACTGTCAACTTAAGGTTTGACCCCAGAG
ACATTACAACAATTTTGGTTTATCGCCAGGAAAACAATCAGGAAGTATTTCTGACTCGCGCTCACGCTCA
AGGTTTGGAGACAGAGCAACTGGCATTAGATGAGGCTGAGGCAGCAAGTCGCAGACTCCGTACCGCAGGG
AAAACTATCAGTAACCAATCATTATTGCAAGAAGTTGTTGACCGCGATGCTCTTGTCGCTACCAAGAAAA
GCCGTAAGGAGCGTCAAAAATTGGAACAGACTGTTTTGCGATCTGCTGCTGTTGATGAAAGTAATAGAGA
ATCCTTGCCTTCTCAAATAGTTGAACCAGATGAAGTGGAATCTACAGAAACGGTTCACTCTCAATACGAA
GACATTGAGGTGTGGGACTATGAACAACTTCGTGAAGAATATGGGTTTTAAACAATGACAGAAGCTCAGG
CGATCGCCAAGCAGTTGGGTGGGGTAAAACCGGATGATGAGTGGTTACAAGCTGAAATTGCTCGTCTCAA
GGGTAAGAGCATTGTGCCTTTACAGCAGGTAAAAACTCTCCATGATTGGTTAGATGGCAAGCGCAAGGCA
AGAAAATCTTGCCGAGTAGTTGGGGAATCGAGAACTGGCAAGACAGTTGCTTGTGATGCCTACAGATACA
GGCACAAACCTCAGCAGGAAGCTGGACGACCTCCAACTGTGCCTGTCGTTTATATTCGACCTCACCAAAA
ATGTGGCCCCAAGGATTTGTTTAAAAAGATTACTGAGTACCTCAAGTATCGGGTAACAAAAGGGACTGTA
TCTGATTTTCGAGATAGGACGATAGAAGTACTCAAGGGTTGTGGCGTAGAGATGCTAATTATTGATGAAG
CTGACCGTCTCAAGCCTGAAACTTTTGCTGATGTGCGAGATATTGCCGAAGATTTAGGAATTGCTGTGGT
ACTGGTAGGAACAGACCGTTTGGATGCGGTAATTAAGCGGGATGAGCAGGTTCTCGAACGCTTTCGGGCG
CATCTTCGCTTTGGTAAATTGTCGGGAGAGGATTTTAAGAACACCGTAGAAATGTGGGAACAAATGGTTT
TGAAACTGCCAGTATCTTCTAATCTAAAGAGCAAGGAGATGCTACGGATTCTCACGTCAGCAACTGAAGG
CTACATTGGTCGCCTTGATGAGATTCTTAGGGAAGCTGCAATTCGTTCCTTATCAAGAGGATTGAAGAAG
ATTGACAAGGCTGTTTTACAGGAAGTAGCTAAGGAGTACAAATGACTGCAGTGATAAAACCAGAAAAAGG
TGTGAAATTAACTAAGTCCCTGAATTGATCTGGTTGTCCAAAAAATTTGTGCGATCGCATGGCAAGATTA
TTCCTACTATTGATGTGGCGTGAGTCGGATAACTTGCTCTAATGGGATCCCGGTTAATACCAATAGATCA
GATATGAGTAATAAACATTACGACCTTTACCTGTGGTATTCACTGTTGGCACGACAACACCTTTATCGCG
CCAATACTGTAGCTGACGACGCGAACAATTAGTGATTTGAGCCGCTTCTGTGCTTGTGTAGAATTTTCCT
TCCATAGAAATCATCCTACAGAAGTAGTTTTTTAAATTTACATTTTTTAAAAGCACATTATGTATTCATG
TGATATTATTTTTTCATGAGTCAAATAACTATTCAAGCTCGACTTATTTCCTTTGAATCAAACCGCCAAC
AACTCTGGAAGTTGATGGCAGATTTAAACACGCCGTTAATTAACGAACTGCTTTGCCAGTTAGGTCAACA
CCCCGACTTCGAGAAGTGGCAACAAAAGGGTAAACTCCCGTCTACCGTTGTGAGCCAGTTATGTCAACCT
CTCAAAACTGACCCTCGCTTTGCAGGTCAGCCCAGCCGTTTATATATGTCGGCAATTCATATTGTGGACT
ACATCTACAAGTCCTGGCTGGCTATACAGAAACGGCTTCAACAGCAGCTAGATGGAAAGACGCGCTGGCT
AGAAATGCTCAATAGCGATGCTGAATTAGTAGAACTTAGTGGTGACACTTTAGAGGCTATTCGTGTCAAA
GCTGCTGAAATTTTGGCAATAGCTATGCCAGCATCTGAGTCAGATAGCGCTTCACCTAAAGGGAAAAAAG
GTAAAAAGGAGAAAAAACCCTCATCTTCTAGCCCTAAGCGTAGTTTATCCAAGACATTATTTGACGCTTA
CCAAGAAACGGAAGATATCAAGAGCCGTAGCGCCATCAGCTACCTGTTAAAAAATGGCTGCAAACTTACT
GACAAAGAAGAAGATTCAGAAAAATTTGCTAAACGTCGTCGTCAAGTTGAAATCCAAATTCAAAGGCTTA
CCGAAAAGTTAATAAGTCGGATGCCTAAAGGTCGAGATTTGACCAATGCTAAATGGTTGGAGACACTCTT
GACTGCTACAACCACTGTTGCTGAAGACAACGCCCAAGCCAAACGCTGGCAGGATATTCTGTTAACTCGA
TCAAGTTCTCTCCCATTCCCCCTTGTTTTTGAAACCAACGAGGATATGGTTTGGTCAAAGAATCAAAAGG
GTAGGCTGTGTGTTCACTTCAATGGCTTAAGCGATTTAATTTTTGAGGTGTACTGCGGCAATCGTCAACT
TCACTGGTTTCAACGCTTCCTAGAAGACCAACAGACTAAACGCAAAAGCAAAAATCAGCATTCTAGCGGC
TTGTTCACACTCAGAAATGGTCATCTAGTTTGGCTTGAAGGTGAGGGTAAAGGGGAACCTTGGAATCTTC
ACCACTTGACCCTTTACTGCTGTGTTGACAATCGCTTGTGGACAGAGGAGGGAACAGAAATCGTTCGCCA
AGAGAAAGCAGATGAAATTACTAAATTCATCACAAACATGAAGAAGAAAAGCGATCTAAGCGATACACAG
CAAGCTTTGATTCAACGTAAACAATCAACACTTACTCGAATAAACAATTCCTTTGAGCGTCCTAGCCAAC
CCCTTTATCAAGGTCAATCACACATTTTGGTTGGAGTAAGCCTGGGACTAGAAAAACCTGCCACAGTAGC
AGTAGTAGATGCGATCGCCAACAAAGTCTTGGCTTACCGGAGTATTAAACAATTACTTGGCGACAATTAC
GAACTGCTAAATCGCCAGAGACGACAACAGCAGTACCTATCTCACGAACGCCACAAAGCACAAAAAAACT
TCTCTCCCAATCAATTTGGAGCATCTGAGTTAGGGCAACATATAGACAGATTATTAGCTAAAGCAATTGT
AGCGTTAGCGAGAACCTACAAAGCTGGCAGTATTGTCTTGCCCAAGTTAGGGGATATGCGGGAGGTTGTC
CAAAGTGAAATTCAAGCTATAGCAGAACAAAAATTTCCCGGTTATATTGAAGGTCAGCAAAAATATGCCA
AACAGTACCGGGTTAATGTTCATCGGTGGAGCTACGGCAGATTAATTCAAAGCATTCAAAGTAAAGCAGC
TCAAACAGGAATTGTGATTGAGGAGGGAAAACAACCTATTCGAGGTAGTCCCCACGACAAAGCAAAGGAA
TTAGCACTTTCTGCTTACAATCTCCGCCTAACTAGGCGAAGTAGCGGCAGCGAGACTCCCGGGACCTCAG
AGTCCGCCACACCCGAAAGTGGGAGCATAGAAGCACCAGATGTTAAACCTTGGCTATTCTTGATTAAACC
CTATGAAGGGGAAAGCCTGAGCCACTTTCTTGGCAGGTTCAGACGTGCCAACCATTTATCCGCAAGTGGA
TTGGGTACTTTGGCAGGAATTGGTGCTATAGTGGCACGTTGGGAAAGATTTCATTTTAATCCTCGCCCTA
GTCAGCAAGAATTGGAAGCGATCGCATCTGTAGTAGAAGTGGATGCTCAAAGGTTAGCCCAGATGTTACC
GCCTGCTGGAGTGGGAATGCAGCATGAGCCAATTCGCTTGTGTGGGGCTTGTTATGCCGAGTCGCCTTGT
CACCGAATTGAATGGCAGTACAAGTCGGTGTGGAAGTGCGATCGCCATCAACTCAAGATTTTAGCAAAGT
GTCCAAACTGTCAAGCACCTTTTAAAATGCCTGCGCTGTGGGAGGATGGGTGCTGTCACAGATGTAGGAT
GCCGTTTGCAGAAATGGCAAAGCTACAGAAGGTTGGCGGTGGCTCTGGAGGTGGGTCCGGCGGTGGCTCT
ATAGAAGCACCAGATGTTAAACCTTGGCTATTCTTGATTAAACCCTATGAAGGGGAAAGCCTGAGCCACT
TTCTTGGCAGGTTCAGACGTGCCAACCATTTATCCGCAAGTGGATTGGGTACTTTGGCAGGAATTGGTGC
TATAGTGGCACGTTGGGAAAGATTTCATTTTAATCCTCGCCCTAGTCAGCAAGAATTGGAAGCGATCGCA
TCTGTAGTAGAAGTGGATGCTCAAAGGTTAGCCCAGATGTTACCGCCTGCTGGAGTGGGAATGCAGCATG
AGCCAATTCGCTTGTGTGGGGCTTGTTATGCCGAGTCGCCTTGTCACCGAATTGAATGGCAGTACAAGTC
GGTGTGGAAGTGCGATCGCCATCAACTCAAGATTTTAGCAAAGTGTCCAAACTGTCAAGCACCTTTTAAA
ATGCCTGCGCTGTGGGAGGA
Features (pLannotate 1.2.2; 10 found; start..end, strand, type, name):
     80..151     +  terminator     rrnB T1 terminator: transcription terminator T1 from the E. coli rrnB gene
    166..199     +  promoter       J23119 promoter: bacterial promoter (Registry of Standard Biological Parts BBa J23119)
    454..481     +  terminator     T7Te terminator: phage T7 early transcription terminator
    508..612     +  promoter       AmpR promoter: bla
    613..1473    +  CDS            AmpR: β-lactamase; bla; confers resistance to ampicillin, carbenicillin, and related antibiotics
   1644..2232    +  rep_origin     ori: high-copy-number ColE1/pMB1/pBR322/pUC origin of replication
   2332..2362    +  promoter       lac promoter: promoter for the E. coli lac operon
   2390..3145    +  CDS            I-AniI (fragment): ANI1_EMEND - Experimental evidence at protein level: Swiss-Prot protein existence level 1. Mitochondrial DNA endonuclease and mRNA maturase involved in intron homing and required for splicing of the cytochrome b (cobA) gene intron, containing its own coding sequence. The protein stimulates the intrinsic ribozyme activity of the intron through binding to and stabilizing specific secondary and tertiary structure elements in the RNA. As an endonuclease it introduces a specific double-strand break at the junction of the two exons the cobA gene and thus mediates the insertion of an intron, containi
   3145..3193    +  CDS            ABE(7.10) (fragment): adenine base editor comprising wild-type E. coli TadA fused to the evolved TadA*(7.10) mutant (Gaudelli et al., 2017)
   8092..8140    +  CDS            ABE(7.10) (fragment): adenine base editor comprising wild-type E. coli TadA fused to the evolved TadA*(7.10) mutant (Gaudelli et al., 2017)
