[The description below was written by a language model from this plasmid's Addgene catalogue record and pLannotate feature annotations shown in this document.]
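Description:
pShHELIX(Cas12k-TniQ-TniQ)-sgRNA_entry (CJT112) is a 9.1 kb bacterial expression plasmid built on pUC19. It is maintained at high copy in E. coli through the ColE1/pUC-type origin and selected with ampicillin via the bla (AmpR) cassette. It carries the protein and guide RNA components of ShHELIX, an engineered type V-K CRISPR-associated transposase system, condensed into three synthetic protein components: nAniI-ShTnsB, ShTnsC, and a ShCas12k-ShTniQ-ShTniQ fusion.

The record lists two promoters, Lac and J23119. In the feature table, the lac promoter sits immediately upstream of the I-AniI coding region, which opens the protein-coding block. This is the nicking variant of the homing endonuclease (nAniI, carrying K227M, F80K and L232K) fused to the transposase TnsB. The region from roughly 3.2 to 9.1 kb is largely unannotated and presumably holds TnsB, TnsC and the Cas12k-TniQ-TniQ fusion, though the automated annotation did not recognise them. The two short hits labelled as ABE(7.10) fragments, one directly after I-AniI and one further downstream, are only about 50 nt long. They most likely reflect a flexible linker sequence shared with base editors rather than any deaminase content, which would fit fusion junctions. The constitutive J23119 promoter lies between the rrnB T1 and T7Te terminators and, by its position, drives the sgRNA cassette. That cassette is an entry site, where new spacers are inserted by Golden Gate assembly using SapI sites.

The plasmid is used to program RNA-guided DNA insertion experiments in bacteria, and the associated publication describes the system as performing precise cut-and-paste insertion. The record does not mention a transposon donor, so the cargo would presumably be supplied from a separate construct.
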