Addgene plasmid #181791: pShHELIX(Cas12k-TniQ-TniQ)-sgRNA_entry (CJT112)
Purpose: Expresses 3-component ShHELIX containing a Cas12k-TniQ-TniQ fusion. New sgRNA spacer sequences can be added using Golden Gate assembly (via SapI sites).
Depositing lab: Benjamin Kleinstiver. Depositing organization: Massachusetts General Hospital. Publication: Precise cut-and-paste DNA insertion using engineered type V-K CRISPR-associated transposases. Tou CJ, Orr B, Kleinstiver BP. Nat Biotechnol. 2023 Jan 2. doi: 10.1038/s41587-022-01574-x. PubMed 36593413.
Backbone
  Vector backbone: pUC19
  Vector type: Bacterial Expression
Growth in bacteria
  Bacterial resistance: Ampicillin, 100 μg/mL
  Growth temperature: 37°C
  Growth strain: DH5alpha
  Copy number: High Copy
Gene/Insert
  Gene/Insert name: nAniI-ShTnsB, ShTnsC, ShCas12k-ShTniQ-ShTniQ
  Species: Synthetic
  Mutation: nAniI = K227M, F80K, L232K
  Promoter: Lac and J23119
  Cloning method: Gibson Cloning
  Sequencing primers: 5′ ACGCCAAGCTCCAAAACGATCTCA; 3′ gctagcattatacctaggactgagc
Terms and licenses: Academic/Nonprofit Terms; Industry Terms: Not Available to Industry
Depositor comments: Please visit https://www.biorxiv.org/content/10.1101/2022.01.07.475005v1 for bioRxiv preprint.
How to cite: pShHELIX(Cas12k-TniQ-TniQ)-sgRNA_entry (CJT112) was a gift from Benjamin Kleinstiver (Addgene plasmid # 181791 ; http://n2t.net/addgene:181791 ; RRID:Addgene_181791)
